Addgene plasmid #98355: MAP2K3_pLX307
Purpose: Lentiviral expression of MAP2K3
Depositing lab: William Hahn & Sefi Rosenbluh. Depositing organization: Monash University. Publication: Genetic and Proteomic Interrogation of Lower Confidence Candidate Genes Reveals Signaling Networks in beta-Catenin-Active Cancers. Rosenbluh J, Mercer J, Shrestha Y, Oliver R, Tamayo P, Doench JG, Tirosh I, Piccioni F, Hartenian E, Horn H, Fagbami L, Root DE, Jaffe J, Lage K, Boehm JS, Hahn WC. Cell Syst. 2016 Sep 28;3(3):302-316.e4. doi: 10.1016/j.cels.2016.09.001. PubMed 27684187.
Backbone
  Vector backbone: pLX307
  Backbone manufacturer: David Root (Addgene plasmid # 41392)
  Vector type: Mammalian Expression, Lentiviral
  Selectable markers: Puromycin
Growth in bacteria
  Bacterial resistance: Ampicillin, 100 μg/mL
  Growth temperature: 37°C
  Growth strain: NEB Stable
  Copy number: High Copy
Gene/Insert
  Gene/Insert name: MAP2K3
  Species: H. sapiens (human)
  Mutation: Q85K
  Entrez Gene: MAP2K3 (a.k.a. MAPKK3, MEK3, MKK3, PRKMK3, SAPKK-2, SAPKK2)
  Promoter: E1Fa
  Tag / fusion protein: V5 (C terminal on backbone)
  Cloning method: Gateway Cloning
  Sequencing primers: 5′ TTCTTCCATTTCAGGTGTCGTGAG; 3′ GTGGATACGCTGCTTTAATGCCTT
Terms and licenses: Academic/Nonprofit Terms; Industry Terms: Not Available to Industry
Depositor comments: Addgene's sequencing results found a Q85K mutation compared to reference sequence NP_659731.1. This change is not known to affect MAP2K3 function.
How to cite: MAP2K3_pLX307 was a gift from William Hahn & Sefi Rosenbluh (Addgene plasmid # 98355 ; http://n2t.net/addgene:98355 ; RRID:Addgene_98355)
