[The description below was written by a language model from this plasmid's Addgene catalogue record and pLannotate feature annotations shown in this document.]
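Description:
MAP2K3_pLX307 is a third-generation-style, self-inactivating HIV-1 lentiviral expression plasmid (9,514 nt in the sequenced record) built on the pLX307 Gateway destination backbone and carrying the human MAP2K3 open reading frame. It is propagated in E. coli through a high-copy ColE1/pUC-type origin with ampicillin resistance (AmpR/β-lactamase). An f1 origin and remnants of a lac/phagemid backbone (lac promoter and operator, lacZα and lacI fragments, T7 and T3 promoters) are also present. The viral transfer region starts with an RSV promoter fused to a truncated 5' LTR, which drives genomic RNA production in packaging cells, followed by the Ψ packaging signal with a gag fragment, the RRE for Rev-dependent nuclear export, a cPPT/CTS and WPRE. It ends in a ΔU3 3' LTR with a downstream SV40 poly(A) signal.

Two expression units sit within the provirus. An SV40 early promoter/origin drives puromycin N-acetyltransferase, which allows selection of transduced mammalian cells. The EF-1α promoter (listed as "E1Fa" in the catalogue entry) drives MAP2K3, which is flanked by the attB1 and attB2 sites left by Gateway recombination and is followed by a backbone-encoded C-terminal V5 epitope tag for detection. MAP2K3 (MEK3/MKK3) is a dual-specificity kinase that phosphorylates and activates p38 MAP kinase in response to cytokines and stress. Sequencing found a Q85K substitution relative to the reference protein, and the depositor notes that this change is not known to affect function. A few short annotations, such as the U6 promoter and small t antigen fragments, are probably backbone remnants rather than functional parts. The plasmid is intended for stable lentiviral overexpression of MAP2K3, and the associated publication concerns candidate genes in β-catenin-active cancers.
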