Features (pLannotate 1.2.2; 34 found; start..end, strand, type, name):
     25..91      +  CDS            small t antigen (fragment): SV40 (simian virus 40) small t antigen
     98..1276    +  promoter       EF-1α promoter: strong constitutive promoter for human elongation factor EF-1α
   1297..1314    +  protein_bind   attB1 (fragment): mutant version of attB; core recombination site for the Gateway® BP reaction BP Clonase™
   1320..2360    +  CDS            MAP2K3: MP2K3_HUMAN - Also known as MEK3, MKK3, PRKMK3, SKK2. Experimental evidence at protein level: Swiss-Prot protein existence level 1. Dual specificity kinase. Is activated by cytokines and environmental stress in vivo. Catalyzes the concomitant phosphorylation of a threonine and a tyrosine residue in the MAP kinase p38. Part of a signaling cascade that begins with the activation of the adrenergic receptor ADRA1B and leads to the activation of MAPK14. From Homo sapiens (Human).
   2366..2389    -  protein_bind   attB2: mutant version of attB; recombination site for the Gateway® BP reaction BP Clonase™
   2397..2438    +  CDS            V5 tag: epitope tag from simian virus 5
   2454..2507    +  promoter       U6 promoter (fragment): RNA polymerase III promoter for human U6 snRNA
   2549..3137    +  misc_feature   WPRE: woodchuck hepatitis virus posttranscriptional regulatory element
   3188..3207    +  misc_feature   cPPT/CTS (fragment): central polypurine tract and central termination sequence of HIV-1
   3209..3442    +  LTR            3' LTR (ΔU3): self-inactivating 3' long terminal repeat (LTR) from HIV-1
   3520..3641    +  polyA_signal   SV40 poly(A) signal: SV40 polyadenylation signal
   3681..3816    +  rep_origin     SV40 ori: SV40 origin of replication
   3837..3855    -  promoter       T7 promoter: promoter for bacteriophage T7 RNA polymerase
   3863..4018    +  CDS            lacZα (fragment): LacZα fragment of β-galactosidase; lacZ fragment
   4023..4451    +  rep_origin     f1 ori (sequence partly withheld): f1 bacteriophage origin of replication; arrow indicates direction of (+) strand synthesis
   4504..4608    +  promoter       AmpR promoter: bla
   4609..5469    +  CDS            AmpR: β-lactamase; bla; confers resistance to ampicillin, carbenicillin, and related antibiotics
   5640..6228    +  rep_origin     ori: high-copy-number ColE1/pMB1/pBR322/pUC origin of replication
   6411..6503    +  CDS            lacI (fragment): lac repressor; lacI; The lac repressor binds to the lac operator to inhibit transcription in E. coli. This inhibition can be relieved by adding lactose or isopropyl-β-D-thiogalactopyranoside (IPTG).
   6516..6537    +  protein_bind   CAP binding site: CAP binding activates transcription in the presence of cAMP. E. coli catabolite activator protein
   6552..6582    +  promoter       lac promoter: promoter for the E. coli lac operon
   6590..6606    +  protein_bind   lac operator: The lac repressor binds to the lac operator to inhibit transcription in E. coli. This inhibition can be relieved by adding lactose or isopropyl-β-D-thiogalactopyranoside (IPTG). lac repressor encoded by lacI
   6651..6669    +  promoter       T3 promoter: promoter for bacteriophage T3 RNA polymerase
   6697..6923    +  promoter       RSV promoter: Rous sarcoma virus enhancer/promoter
   6924..7104    +  LTR            5' LTR (truncated): truncated 5' long terminal repeat (LTR) from HIV-1
   7151..7276    +  misc_feature   HIV-1 Ψ: packaging signal of human immunodeficiency virus type 1
   7260..7623    +  CDS            HIV-1 gag (fragment): gag protein from human immunodeficiency virus 1; gag
   7769..8002    +  misc_feature   RRE: The Rev response element (RRE) of HIV-1 allows for Rev-dependent mRNA export from the nucleus to the cytoplasm.
   8379..8405    +  CDS            Rev (fragment): human immunodeficiency virus 1 (HIV-1) Rev protein; rev; enhances nuclear export of unspliced and incompletely spliced viral mRNAs
   8412..8435    +  promoter       SV40 promoter (fragment): SV40 early promoter
   8436..8507    +  promoter       SV40 promoter (fragment): SV40 enhancer and early promoter
   8531..8666    +  rep_origin     SV40 ori: SV40 origin of replication
   8712..9308    +  CDS            PuroR (fragment): puromycin N-acetyltransferase; pac from Streptomyces; confers resistance to puromycin
   9357..9474    +  misc_feature   cPPT/CTS: central polypurine tract and central termination sequence of HIV-1
>Addgene plasmid #98355 | MAP2K3_pLX307 | addgene full sequence | sequence record 190454 | Addgene NGS Result
GGCTCGAGGCCTGCAGGTGCAAAGATGGATAAAGTTTTAAACAGAGAGGAATCTTTGCAGCTAATGGACC
TTCTAGGTCTTGAAAGGAGTGGGAATTGGCTCCGGTGCCCGTCAGTGGGCAGAGCGCACATCGCCCACAG
TCCCCGAGAAGTTGGGGGGAGGGGTCGGCAATTGAACCGGTGCCTAGAGAAGGTGGCGCGGGGTAAACTG
GGAAAGTGATGTCGTGTACTGGCTCCGCCTTTTTCCCGAGGGTGGGGGAGAACCGTATATAAGTGCAGTA
GTCGCCGTGAACGTTCTTTTTCGCAACGGGTTTGCCGCCAGAACACAGGTAAGTGCCGTGTGTGGTTCCC
GCGGGCCTGGCCTCTTTACGGGTTATGGCCCTTGCGTGCCTTGAATTACTTCCACCTGGCTGCAGTACGT
GATTCTTGATCCCGAGCTTCGGGTTGGAAGTGGGTGGGAGAGTTCGAGGCCTTGCGCTTAAGGAGCCCCT
TCGCCTCGTGCTTGAGTTGAGGCCTGGCCTGGGCGCTGGGGCCGCCGCGTGCGAATCTGGTGGCACCTTC
GCGCCTGTCTCGCTGCTTTCGATAAGTCTCTAGCCATTTAAAATTTTTGATGACCTGCTGCGACGCTTTT
TTTCTGGCAAGATAGTCTTGTAAATGCGGGCCAAGATCTGCACACTGGTATTTCGGTTTTTGGGGCCGCG
GGCGGCGACGGGGCCCGTGCGTCCCAGCGCACATGTTCGGCGAGGCGGGGCCTGCGAGCGCGGCCACCGA
GAATCGGACGGGGGTAGTCTCAAGCTGGCCGGCCTGCTCTGGTGCCTGGCCTCGCGCCGCCGTGTATCGC
CCCGCCCTGGGCGGCAAGGCTGGCCCGGTCGGCACCAGTTGCGTGAGCGGAAAGATGGCCGCTTCCCGGC
CCTGCTGCAGGGAGCTCAAAATGGAGGACGCGGCGCTCGGGAGAGCGGGCGGGTGAGTCACCCACACAAA
GGAAAAGGGCCTTTCCGTCCTCAGCCGTCGCTTCATGTGACTCCACGGAGTACCGGGCGCCGTCCAGGCA
CCTCGATTAGTTCTCGAGCTTTTGGAGTACGTCGTCTTTAGGTTGGGGGGAGGGGTTTTATGCGATGGAG
TTTCCCCACACTGAGTGGGTGGAGACTGAAGTTAGGCCAGCTTGGCACTTGATGTAATTCTCCTTGGAAT
TTGCCCTTTTTGAGTTTGGATCTTGGTTCATTCTCAAGCCTCAGACAGTGGTTCAAAGTTTTTTTCTTCC
ATTTCAGGTGTCGTGAGGCTAGCATCGATTGATCAACAAGTTTGTACAAAAAAGTTGGCATGGAGTCGCC
CGCCTCGAGCCAGCCCGCCAGCATGCCCCAGTCCAAAGGAAAATCCAAGAGGAAGAAGGATCTACGGATA
TCCTGCATGTCCAAGCCACCCGCACCCAACCCCACACCCCCCCGGAACCTGGACTCCCGGACCTTCATCA
CCATTGGAGACAGAAACTTTGAGGTGGAGGCTGATGACTTGGTGACCATCTCAGAACTGGGCCGTGGAGC
CTATGGGGTGGTAGAGAAGGTGCGGCACGCCAAGAGCGGCACCATCATGGCCGTGAAGCGGATCCGGGCC
ACCGTGAACTCACAGGAGCAGAAGCGGCTGCTCATGGACCTGGACATCAACATGCGCACGGTCGACTGTT
TCTACACTGTCACCTTCTACGGGGCACTATTCAGAGAGGGAGACGTGTGGATCTGCATGGAGCTCATGGA
CACATCCTTGGACAAGTTCTACCGGAAGGTGCTGGATAAAAACATGACAATTCCAGAGGACATCCTTGGG
GAGATTGCTGTGTCTATCGTGCGGGCCCTGGAGCATCTGCACAGCAAGCTGTCGGTGATCCACAGAGATG
TGAAGCCCTCCAATGTCCTTATCAACAAGGAGGGCCATGTGAAGATGTGTGACTTTGGCATCAGTGGCTA
CTTGGTGGACTCTGTGGCCAAGACGATGGATGCCGGCTGCAAGCCCTACATGGCCCCTGAGAGGATCAAC
CCAGAGCTGAACCAGAAGGGCTACAATGTCAAGTCCGACGTCTGGAGCCTGGGCATCACCATGATTGAGA
TGGCCATCCTGCGGTTCCCTTACGAGTCCTGGGGGACCCCGTTCCAGCAGCTGAAGCAGGTGGTGGAGGA
GCCGTCCCCCCAGCTCCCAGCCGACCGTTTCTCCCCCGAGTTTGTGGACTTCACTGCTCAGTGCCTGAGG
AAGAACCCCGCAGAGCGTATGAGCTACCTGGAGCTGATGGAGCACCCCTTCTTCACCTTGCACAAAACCA
AGAAGACGGACATTGCTGCCTTCGTGAAGGAGATCCTGGGAGAAGACTCAAGACCCCCAACTTTCTTGTA
CAAAGTGGTTGATATCGGTAAGCCTATCCCTAACCCTCTCCTCGGTCTCGATTCTACGTAGTAATGAACT
AGTCCGTAACTTGAAAGTATTTCGATTTCTTGGCTTTATATATCTTGTGGAAAGGACGATACTAAAACCC
TTCCTCGGAACCGACGCGTTAAGTCGACAATCAACCTCTGGATTACAAAATTTGTGAAAGATTGACTGGT
ATTCTTAACTATGTTGCTCCTTTTACGCTATGTGGATACGCTGCTTTAATGCCTTTGTATCATGCTATTG
CTTCCCGTATGGCTTTCATTTTCTCCTCCTTGTATAAATCCTGGTTGCTGTCTCTTTATGAGGAGTTGTG
GCCCGTTGTCAGGCAACGTGGCGTGGTGTGCACTGTGTTTGCTGACGCAACCCCCACTGGTTGGGGCATT
GCCACCACCTGTCAGCTCCTTTCCGGGACTTTCGCTTTCCCCCTCCCTATTGCCACGGCGGAACTCATCG
CCGCCTGCCTTGCCCGCTGCTGGACAGGGGCTCGGCTGTTGGGCACTGACAATTCCGTGGTGTTGTCGGG
GAAATCATCGTCCTTTCCTTGGCTGCTCGCCTGTGTTGCCACCTGGATTCTGCGCGGGACGTCCTTCTGC
TACGTCCCTTCGGCCCTCAATCCAGCGGACCTTCCTTCCCGCGGCCTGCTGCCGGCTCTGCGGCCTCTTC
CGCGTCTTCGCCTTCGCCCTCAGACGAGTCGGATCTCCCTTTGGGCCGCCTCCCCGCGTCGACTTTAAGA
CCAATGACTTACAAGGCAGCTGTAGATCTTAGCCACTTTTTAAAAGAAAAGGGGGGACTGGAAGGGCTAA
TTCACTCCCAACGAAGACAAGATCTGCTTTTTGCTTGTACTGGGTCTCTCTGGTTAGACCAGATCTGAGC
CTGGGAGCTCTCTGGCTAACTAGGGAACCCACTGCTTAAGCCTCAATAAAGCTTGCCTTGAGTGCTTCAA
GTAGTGTGTGCCCGTCTGTTGTGTGACTCTGGTAACTAGAGATCCCTCAGACCCTTTTAGTCAGTGTGGA
AAATCTCTAGCAGTACGTATAGTAGTTCATGTCATCTTATTATTCAGTATTTATAACTTGCAAAGAAATG
AATATCAGAGAGTGAGAGGAACTTGTTTATTGCAGCTTATAATGGTTACAAATAAAGCAATAGCATCACA
AATTTCACAAATAAAGCATTTTTTTCACTGCATTCTAGTTGTGGTTTGTCCAAACTCATCAATGTATCTT
ATCATGTCTGGCTCTAGCTATCCCGCCCCTAACTCCGCCCATCCCGCCCCTAACTCCGCCCAGTTCCGCC
CATTCTCCGCCCCATGGCTGACTAATTTTTTTTATTTATGCAGAGGCCGAGGCCGCCTCGGCCTCTGAGC
TATTCCAGAAGTAGTGAGGAGGCTTTTTTGGAGGCCTAGGGACGTACCCAATTCGCCCTATAGTGAGTCG
TATTACGCGCGCTCACTGGCCGTCGTTTTACAACGTCGTGACTGGGAAAACCCTGGCGTTACCCAACTTA
ATCGCCTTGCAGCACATCCCCCTTTCGCCAGCTGGCGTAATAGCGAAGAGGCCCGCACCGATCGCCCTTC
CCAACAGTTGCGCAGCCTGAATGGCGAATGGG
[124 nt withheld, positions 4023-4146]
C
[91 nt withheld, positions 4148-4238]
A
[49 nt withheld, positions 4240-4288]
CCTTTGACGTTGGAGTCCACGTTCTTT
[37 nt withheld, positions 4316-4352]
ACCCTATCTCGGTCTATTCTTTTGATTTATAAGGGATTTTGCCGATTTCGGCCTATTGGTTAAAAAATGA
GCTGATTTAACAAAAATTTAACGCGAATTTTAACAAAATATTAACGCTTACAATTTAGGTGGCACTTTTC
GGGGAAATGTGCGCGGAACCCCTATTTGTTTATTTTTCTAAATACATTCAAATATGTATCCGCTCATGAG
ACAATAACCCTGATAAATGCTTCAATAATATTGAAAAAGGAAGAGTATGAGTATTCAACATTTCCGTGTC
GCCCTTATTCCCTTTTTTGCGGCATTTTGCCTTCCTGTTTTTGCTCACCCAGAAACGCTGGTGAAAGTAA
AAGATGCTGAAGATCAGTTGGGTGCACGAGTGGGTTACATCGAACTGGATCTCAACAGCGGTAAGATCCT
TGAGAGTTTTCGCCCCGAAGAACGTTTTCCAATGATGAGCACTTTTAAAGTTCTGCTATGTGGCGCGGTA
TTATCCCGTATTGACGCCGGGCAAGAGCAACTCGGTCGCCGCATACACTATTCTCAGAATGACTTGGTTG
AGTACTCACCAGTCACAGAAAAGCATCTTACGGATGGCATGACAGTAAGAGAATTATGCAGTGCTGCCAT
AACCATGAGTGATAACACTGCGGCCAACTTACTTCTGACAACGATCGGAGGACCGAAGGAGCTAACCGCT
TTTTTGCACAACATGGGGGATCATGTAACTCGCCTTGATCGTTGGGAACCGGAGCTGAATGAAGCCATAC
CAAACGACGAGCGTGACACCACGATGCCTGTAGCAATGGCAACAACGTTGCGCAAACTATTAACTGGCGA
ACTACTTACTCTAGCTTCCCGGCAACAATTAATAGACTGGATGGAGGCGGATAAAGTTGCAGGACCACTT
CTGCGCTCGGCCCTTCCGGCTGGCTGGTTTATTGCTGATAAATCTGGAGCCGGTGAGCGTGGGTCTCGCG
GTATCATTGCAGCACTGGGGCCAGATGGTAAGCCCTCCCGTATCGTAGTTATCTACACGACGGGGAGTCA
GGCAACTATGGATGAACGAAATAGACAGATCGCTGAGATAGGTGCCTCACTGATTAAGCATTGGTAACTG
TCAGACCAAGTTTACTCATATATACTTTAGATTGATTTAAAACTTCATTTTTAATTTAAAAGGATCTAGG
TGAAGATCCTTTTTGATAATCTCATGACCAAAATCCCTTAACGTGAGTTTTCGTTCCACTGAGCGTCAGA
CCCCGTAGAAAAGATCAAAGGATCTTCTTGAGATCCTTTTTTTCTGCGCGTAATCTGCTGCTTGCAAACA
AAAAAACCACCGCTACCAGCGGTGGTTTGTTTGCCGGATCAAGAGCTACCAACTCTTTTTCCGAAGGTAA
CTGGCTTCAGCAGAGCGCAGATACCAAATACTGTTCTTCTAGTGTAGCCGTAGTTAGGCCACCACTTCAA
GAACTCTGTAGCACCGCCTACATACCTCGCTCTGCTAATCCTGTTACCAGTGGCTGCTGCCAGTGGCGAT
AAGTCGTGTCTTACCGGGTTGGACTCAAGACGATAGTTACCGGATAAGGCGCAGCGGTCGGGCTGAACGG
GGGGTTCGTGCACACAGCCCAGCTTGGAGCGAACGACCTACACCGAACTGAGATACCTACAGCGTGAGCT
ATGAGAAAGCGCCACGCTTCCCGAAGGGAGAAAGGCGGACAGGTATCCGGTAAGCGGCAGGGTCGGAACA
GGAGAGCGCACGAGGGAGCTTCCAGGGGGAAACGCCTGGTATCTTTATAGTCCTGTCGGGTTTCGCCACC
TCTGACTTGAGCGTCGATTTTTGTGATGCTCGTCAGGGGGGCGGAGCCTATGGAAAAACGCCAGCAACGC
GGCCTTTTTACGGTTCCTGGCCTTTTGCTGGCCTTTTGCTCACATGTTCTTTCCTGCGTTATCCCCTGAT
TCTGTGGATAACCGTATTACCGCCTTTGAGTGAGCTGATACCGCTCGCCGCAGCCGAACGACCGAGCGCA
GCGAGTCAGTGAGCGAGGAAGCGGAAGAGCGCCCAATACGCAAACCGCCTCTCCCCGCGCGTTGGCCGAT
TCATTAATGCAGCTGGCACGACAGGTTTCCCGACTGGAAAGCGGGCAGTGAGCGCAACGCAATTAATGTG
AGTTAGCTCACTCATTAGGCACCCCAGGCTTTACACTTTATGCTTCCGGCTCGTATGTTGTGTGGAATTG
TGAGCGGATAACAATTTCACACAGGAAACAGCTATGACCATGATTACGCCAAGCGCGCAATTAACCCTCA
CTAAAGGGAACAAAAGCTGGAGCTGCAAGCTTAATGTAGTCTTATGCAATACTCTTGTAGTCTTGCAACA
TGGTAACGATGAGTTAGCAACATGCCTTACAAGGAGAGAAAAAGCACCGTGCATGCCGATTGGTGGAAGT
AAGGTGGTACGATCGTGCCTTATTAGGAAGGCAACAGACGGGTCTGACATGGATTGGACGAACCACTGAA
TTGCCGCATTGCAGAGATATTGTATTTAAGTGCCTAGCTCGATACATAAACGGGTCTCTCTGGTTAGACC
AGATCTGAGCCTGGGAGCTCTCTGGCTAACTAGGGAACCCACTGCTTAAGCCTCAATAAAGCTTGCCTTG
AGTGCTTCAAGTAGTGTGTGCCCGTCTGTTGTGTGACTCTGGTAACTAGAGATCCCTCAGACCCTTTTAG
TCAGTGTGGAAAATCTCTAGCAGTGGCGCCCGAACAGGGACTTGAAAGCGAAAGGGAAACCAGAGGAGCT
CTCTCGACGCAGGACTCGGCTTGCTGAAGCGCGCACGGCAAGAGGCGAGGGGCGGCGACTGGTGAGTACG
CCAAAAATTTTGACTAGCGGAGGCTAGAAGGAGAGAGATGGGTGCGAGAGCGTCAGTATTAAGCGGGGGA
GAATTAGATCGCGATGGGAAAAAATTCGGTTAAGGCCAGGGGGAAAGAAAAAATATAAATTAAAACATAT
AGTATGGGCAAGCAGGGAGCTAGAACGATTCGCAGTTAATCCTGGCCTGTTAGAAACATCAGAAGGCTGT
AGACAAATACTGGGACAGCTACAACCATCCCTTCAGACAGGATCAGAAGAACTTAGATCATTATATAATA
CAGTAGCAACCCTCTATTGTGTGCATCAAAGGATAGAGATAAAAGACACCAAGGAAGCTTTAGACAAGAT
AGAGGAAGAGCAAAACAAAAGTAAGACCACCGCACAGCAAGCGGCCGCTGATCTTCAGACCTGGAGGAGG
AGATATGAGGGACAATTGGAGAAGTGAATTATATAAATATAAAGTAGTAAAAATTGAACCATTAGGAGTA
GCACCCACCAAGGCAAAGAGAAGAGTGGTGCAGAGAGAAAAAAGAGCAGTGGGAATAGGAGCTTTGTTCC
TTGGGTTCTTGGGAGCAGCAGGAAGCACTATGGGCGCAGCGTCAATGACGCTGACGGTACAGGCCAGACA
ATTATTGTCTGGTATAGTGCAGCAGCAGAACAATTTGCTGAGGGCTATTGAGGCGCAACAGCATCTGTTG
CAACTCACAGTCTGGGGCATCAAGCAGCTCCAGGCAAGAATCCTGGCTGTGGAAAGATACCTAAAGGATC
AACAGCTCCTGGGGATTTGGGGTTGCTCTGGAAAACTCATTTGCACCACTGCTGTGCCTTGGAATGCTAG
TTGGAGTAATAAATCTCTGGAACAGATTTGGAATCACACGACCTGGATGGAGTGGGACAGAGAAATTAAC
AATTACACAAGCTTAATACACTCCTTAATTGAAGAATCGCAAAACCAGCAAGAAAAGAATGAACAAGAAT
TATTGGAATTAGATAAATGGGCAAGTTTGTGGAATTGGTTTAACATAACAAATTGGCTGTGGTATATAAA
ATTATTCATAATGATAGTAGGAGGCTTGGTAGGTTTAAGAATAGTTTTTGCTGTACTTTCTATAGTGAAT
AGAGTTAGGCAGGGATATTCACCATTATCGTTTCAGACCCACCTCCCAACCCCGAGGGGACCCATGCATT
GCATCTCAATTAGTCAGCAACCAGGTGTGGAAAGTCCCCAGGCTCCCCAGCAGGCAGAAGTATGCAAAGC
ATGCGTCTCAATTAGTCAGCAACCATAGTCCCGCCCCTAACTCCGCCCATCCCGCCCCTAACTCCGCCCA
GTTCCGCCCATTCTCCGCCCCATGGCTGACTAATTTTTTTTATTTATGCAGAGGCCGAGGCCGCCTCGGC
CTCTGAGCTATTCCAGAAGTAGTGAGGAGGCTTTTTTGGAGGCCTAGGCTTTTGCAAAAAGCTTTCTAGA
GGTACCACCGGAGCTTACCATGACCGAGTACAAGCCCACGGTGCGCCTCGCCACCCGCGACGACGTCCCC
AGGGCCGTACGCACCCTCGCCGCCGCGTTCGCCGACTACCCCGCCACGCGCCACACCGTCGATCCGGACC
GCCACATCGAGCGGGTCACCGAGCTGCAAGAACTCTTCCTCACGCGCGTCGGGCTCGACATCGGCAAGGT
GTGGGTCGCGGACGACGGCGCCGCCGTGGCGGTCTGGACCACGCCGGAGAGCGTCGAAGCGGGGGCGGTG
TTCGCCGAGATCGGCCCGCGCATGGCCGAGTTGAGCGGTTCCCGGCTGGCCGCGCAGCAACAGATGGAAG
GCCTCCTGGCGCCGCACCGGCCCAAGGAGCCCGCGTGGTTCCTGGCCACCGTCGGCGTCTCGCCCGACCA
CCAGGGCAAGGGTCTGGGCAGCGCCGTCGTGCTCCCCGGAGTGGAGGCGGCCGAGCGCGCCGGGGTGCCC
GCCTTCCTGGAGACCTCCGCGCCCCGCAACCTCCCCTTCTACGAGCGGCTCGGCTTCACCGTCACCGCCG
ACGTCGAGGTGCCCGAAGGACCGCGCACCTGGTGCATGACCCGCAAGCCCGGTGCCAGTTAACGAATTCT
AGATCTTGAGACAAATGGCAGTATTCATCCACAATTTTAAAAGAAAAGGGGGGATTGGGGGGTACAGTGC
AGGGGAAAGAATAGTAGACATAATAGCAACAGACATACAAACTAAAGAATTACAAAAACAAATTACAAAA
ATTCAAAATTTTCGGGTTTATTACAGGGACAGCAGAGATCCACTTTGGCGCC
